>Addgene plasmid #105290 | Ypet-PBD | depositor partial sequence | sequence record 199487 | Sequence of insert
GCTCTATAAGGCTCGAGCTCAAGCTTCGAATTCCAATAAAAAGAAAGAGAAAGAGCGGCCAGAGATTTCT
CTCCCTTCAGATTTTGAACACACAATTCATGTCGGTTTTGATGCTGTCACAGGGGAGTTTACGGGAATGC
CAGAGCAGTGGGCCCGCTTGCTTCAGACATCAAATATCACTAAGTCGGAGCAGAAGAAAAACCCGCAGGC
TGTTCTGGATGTGTTGGAGTTTTACAACTCGAAGAAGACATCCAACAGCCAGAAATACATGAGCTTTACA
GATAAGTCAGCTGGATCCACCGGATCTAGATAACTGATCATAATCAGCCATACCACATTTGTAGAGGTTT
TACTTGCTTTAAAAAACCTCCCACACCTCCCCCTGAACCTGAAACATAAAATGAATGCAATTGTTGTTGT
TAACTTGTTTATTGCAGCTTATAATGGTTACAAATAAAGCAATAGCATCACAAATTTCACAAATAAAGCA
TTTTTTTCACTGCATTCTAGTTGTGGTTTGT
