[The description below was written by a language model from this plasmid's Addgene catalogue record.]
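Description:
Ypet-PBD is a mammalian expression plasmid that encodes the p21-binding domain (PBD) of human PAK1 fused to the yellow fluorescent protein YPet. The insert covers amino acids 65–150 of PAK1 and was subcloned between the EcoRI and BamHI sites of a C1-type YPet backbone (listed as pEPet-C1 in the catalogue field and as pYPet-C1 in the depositor's comments). An extra nucleotide was added at the 5′ end of the insert to keep it in frame with the upstream fluorescent protein. YPet is therefore carried on the backbone and sits at the N terminus of the fusion. The plasmid is maintained in E. coli as a high-copy construct under kanamycin selection. The record does not state the promoter driving expression, the polyadenylation signal, or any mammalian selection marker, and no feature table is provided to confirm these elements.

The PAK1 PBD binds selectively to the active, GTP-loaded forms of the small GTPases Rac and Cdc42, so the fusion serves as an affinity probe for their activation state. According to the stated purpose, the construct is used to measure Rac or Cdc42 activity by binding and FRET analysis. In such an assay, YPet would typically act as the acceptor, pairing with a GTPase tagged with a compatible cyan donor fluorophore, so that recruitment of the PBD to the active GTPase produces energy transfer. However, the partner construct is not described in this record. The associated publication concerns signaling during three-dimensional cell migration, which suggests the probe was used to image where these GTPases are active in living migrating cells.
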