Addgene plasmid #105290: Ypet-PBD
Purpose: To measure Rac or Cdc42 activity by binding and FRET analysis
Depositing lab: Kenneth Yamada. Depositing organization: National Institute of Dental and Craniofacial Research (NIDCR). Publication: Nonpolarized signaling reveals two distinct modes of 3D cell migration. Petrie RJ, Gavara N, Chadwick RS, Yamada KM. J Cell Biol. 2012 Apr 30;197(3):439-55. doi: 10.1083/jcb.201201124. PubMed 22547408.
Backbone
  Vector backbone: pEPet-C1
  Vector type: Mammalian Expression
Growth in bacteria
  Bacterial resistance: Kanamycin, 50 μg/mL
  Growth temperature: 37°C
  Growth strain: DH5alpha
  Copy number: High Copy
Gene/Insert
  Gene/Insert name: Pak1 (alt name: PAK1)
  Species: H. sapiens (human)
  Mutation: aa encoding 65-150
  Entrez Gene: PAK1 (a.k.a. IDDMSSD, PAKalpha, alpha-PAK, p65-PAK)
  Tag / fusion protein: Ypet (N terminal on backbone)
  Cloning method: Restriction Enzyme; 5′ cloning site EcoR1 (unknown if destroyed); 3′ cloning site BamH1 (unknown if destroyed)
  Sequencing primers: 5′ CATGGTCCTGCTGGAGTTCGTG
Terms and licenses: Academic/Nonprofit Terms; Industry Terms: Not Available to Industry
Depositor comments: Subcloned the sequence encoding amino acids 65-150 (with an additional nucleotide (C) added at the 5' end to keep it in frame) of human Pak1 into the EcoRI-BamH1 sites of pYPet-C1. The insert was from Dr. Natalie Lamarche-Vane (McGill University).
How to cite: Ypet-PBD was a gift from Kenneth Yamada (Addgene plasmid # 105290 ; http://n2t.net/addgene:105290 ; RRID:Addgene_105290)
